>Addgene plasmid #91391 | pHH0103_CD2AP-2/3 | addgene full sequence | sequence record 192257 | Addgene NGS Result
TTAACCTATAAAAATAGGCGTATCACGAGGCCCTTTCGTCTTCAAGAATTCCCGACACCATCGAATGGTG
CAAAACCTTTCGCGGTATGGCATGATAGCGCCCGGAAGAGAGTCAATTCAGGGTGGTGAATGTGAAACCA
GTAACGTTATACGATGTCGCAGAGTATGCCGGTGTCTCTTATCAGACCGTTTCCCGCGTGGTGAACCAGG
CCAGCCACGTTTCTGCGAAAACGCGGGAAAAAGTGGAAGCGGCGATGGCGGAGCTGAATTACATTCCCAA
CCGCGTGGCACAACAACTGGCGGGCAAACAGTCGTTGCTGATTGGCGTTGCCACCTCCAGTCTGGCCCTG
CACGCGCCGTCGCAAATTGTCGCGGCGATTAAATCTCGCGCCGATCAACTGGGTGCCAGCGTGGTGGTGT
CGATGGTAGAACGAAGCGGCGTCGAAGCCTGTAAAGCGGCGGTGCACAATCTTCTCGCGCAACGCGTCAG
TGGGCTGATCATTAACTATCCGCTGGATGACCAGGATGCCATTGCTGTGGAAGCTGCCTGCACTAATGTT
CCGGCGTTATTTCTTGATGTCTCTGACCAGACACCCATCAACAGTATTATTTTCTCCCATGAAGACGGTA
CGCGACTGGGCGTGGAGCATCTGGTCGCATTGGGTCACCAGCAAATCGCGCTGTTAGCGGGCCCATTAAG
TTCTGTCTCGGCGCGTCTGCGTCTGGCTGGCTGGCATAAATATCTCACTCGCAATCAAATTCAGCCGATA
GCGGAACGGGAAGGCGACTGGAGTGCCATGTCCGGTTTTCAACAAACCATGCAAATGCTGAATGAGGGCA
TCGTTCCCACTGCGATGCTGGTTGCCAACGATCAGATGGCGCTGGGCGCAATGCGCGCCATTACCGAGTC
CGGGCTGCGCGTTGGTGCGGATATCTCGGTAGTGGGATACGACGATACCGAAGACAGCTCATGTTATATC
CCGCCGTTAACCACCATCAAACAGGATTTTCGCCTGCTGGGGCAAACCAGCGTGGACCGCTTGCTGCAAC
TCTCTCAGGGCCAGGCGGTGAAGGGCAATCAGCTGTTGCCCGTCTCACTGGTGAAAAGAAAAACCACCCT
GGCGCCCAATACGCAAACCGCCTCTCCCCGCGCGTTGGCCGATTCATTAATGCAGCTGGCACGACAGGTT
TCCCGACTGGAAAGCGGGCAGTGAGCGCAACGCAATTAATGTAAGTTAGCTCACTCATTAGGCACAATTC
TCATGTTTGACAGCTTATCATCGACTGCACGGTGCACCAATGCTTCTGGCGTCAGGCAGCCATCGGAAGC
TGTGGTATGGCTGTGCAGGTCGTAAATCACTGCATAATTCGTGTCGCTCAAGGCGCACTCCCGTTCTGGA
TAATGTTTTTTGCGCCGACATCATAACGGTTCTGGCAAATATTCTGAAATGAGCTGTTGACAATTAATCA
TCGGCTCGTATAATGTGTGGAATTGTGAGCGGATAACAATTTCACACAGGAAACAGCCAGTCCGTTTAGG
TGTTTTCACGAGCACTTCACCAACAAGGACCATAGATTATGAAAATCGAAGAACACCATCACCATCACCA
TTCCAGCGGTAAGCTTATGTCCCCTATACTAGGTTATTGGAAAATTAAGGGCCTTGTGCAACCCACTCGA
CTTCTTTTGGAATATCTTGAAGAAAAATATGAAGAGCATTTGTATGAGCGCGATGAAGGTGATAAATGGC
GAAACAAAAAGTTTGAATTGGGTTTGGAGTTTCCCAATCTTCCTTATTATATTGATGGTGATGTTAAATT
AACACAGTCTATGGCCATCATACGTTATATAGCTGACAAGCACAACATGTTGGGTGGTTGTCCAAAAGAG
CGTGCAGAGATTTCAATGCTTGAAGGAGCGGTTTTGGATATTAGATACGGTGTTTCGAGAATTGCATATA
GTAAAGACTTTGAAACTCTCAAAGTTGATTTTCTTAGCAAGCTACCTGAAATGCTGAAAATGTTCGAAGA
TCGTTTATGTCATAAAACATATTTAAATGGTGATCATGTAACCCATCCTGACTTCATGTTGTATGACGCT
CTTGATGTTGTTTTATACATGGACCCAATGTGCCTGGATGCGTTCCCAAAATTAGTTTGTTTTAAAAAAC
GTATTGAAGCTATCCCACAAATTGATAAGTACTTGAAATCCAGCAAGTATATAGCATGGCCTTTGCAGGG
CTGGCAAGCCACGTTTGGTGGTGGCGACCATCCTCCAAAATCGGATCTGGAAGTTCTGTTCCAGGGGCCC
CTGTCCAGCGGTCTGGTTCCGCGTGGTTCCGGTACCGCGGCCCAGCCGGCCATGGCCCAGGGCGCGCTGC
GTCAGTGTAAAGTCCTGTTCGAATACATTCCGCAGAACGAAGATGAACTGGAACTGAAAGTCGGTGACAT
TATCGACATTAACGAAGAAGTTGAAGAAGGTTGGTGGTCTGGTACGCTGAATAACAAACTCGGTCTCTTT
CCGTCCAACTTTGTCAAAGAACTGGAAGCGGCCGCATA
[142 nt withheld, positions 2559-2700]
C
[98 nt withheld, positions 2702-2799]
AGTTTGTACTGGTGACGAAACTCAGTGTCTAGCTAGAGTGGC
[149 nt withheld, positions 2842-2990]
T
[41 nt withheld, positions 2992-3032]
T
[62 nt withheld, positions 3034-3095]
A
[35 nt withheld, positions 3097-3131]
CCTCCCTCAATCGGTTGAATGTCGCCCTTTTGTCTTTGGCGCTGGTAAACCATATGAA
[86 nt withheld, positions 3190-3275]
T
[54 nt withheld, positions 3277-3330]
CTAGCGCCGCCCTATACCTTGTCTGCCTCCCCGCGTTGCGTCGCGGTGCATGGAGCCGGGCCACCTCGAC
CTGAATGGAAGCCGGCGGCACCTCGCTAACGGATTCACCACTCCAAGAATTGGAGCCAATCAATTCTTGC
GGAGAACTGTGAATGCGCAAACCAACCCTTGGCAGAACATATCCATCGCGTCCGCCATCTCCAGCAGCCG
CACGCGGCGCATCTCGGGCAGCGTTGGGTCCTGGCCACGGGTGCGCATGATCGTGCTCCTGTCGTTGAGG
ACCCGGCTAGGCTGGCGGGGTTGCCTTACTGGTTAGCAGAATGAATCACCGATACGCGAGCGAACGTGAA
GCGACTGCTGCTGCAAAACGTCTGCGACCTGAGCAACAACATGAATGGTCTTCGGTTTCCGTGTTTCGTA
AAGTCTGGAAACGCGGAAGTCAGCGCCCTGCACCATTATGTTCCGGATCTGCATCGCAGGATGCTGCTGG
CTACCCTGTGGAACACCTACATCTGTATTAACGAAGCGCTGGCATTGACCCTGAGTGATTTTTCTCTGGT
CCCGCCGCATCCATACCGCCAGTTGTTTACCCTCACAACGTTCCAGTAACCGGGCATGTTCATCATCAGT
AACCCGTATCGTGAGCATCCTCTCTCGTTTCATCGGTATCATTACCCCCATGAACAGAAATCCCCCTTAC
ACGGAGGCATCAGTGACCAAACAGGAAAAAACCGCCCTTAACATGGCCCGCTTTATCAGAAGCCAGACAT
TAACGCTTCTGGAGAAACTCAACGAGCTGGACGCGGATGAACAGGCAGACATCTGTGAATCGCTTCACGA
CCACGCTGATGAGCTTTACCGCAGGATCCGCGAAATTGTAAGCGTTAATATTTTGTTAAAATTCGCGTTA
AATTTTTGTTAAATCAGCTCATTTTTTAACCAATAGGCCGAAATCGGCAAAATCCCTTATAAATCAAAAG
AATAGACCGAGATAGGGT
[37 nt withheld, positions 4329-4365]
AAAGAACGTGGACTCCAACGTCAAAGG
[49 nt withheld, positions 4393-4441]
T
[91 nt withheld, positions 4443-4533]
G
[124 nt withheld, positions 4535-4658]
CGCGGATCCTGCCTCGCGCGTTTCGGTGATGACGGTGAAAACCTCTGACACATGCAGCTCCCGGAGACGG
TCACAGCTTGTCTGTAAGCGGATGCCGGGAGCAGACAAGCCCGTCAGGGCGCGTCAGCGGGTGTTGGCGG
GTGTCGGGGCGCAGCCATGACCCAGTCACGTAGCGATAGCGGAGTGTATACTGGCTTAACTATGCGGCAT
CAGAGCAGATTGTACTGAGAGTGCACCATATGCGGTGTGAAATACCGCACAGATGCGTAAGGAGAAAATA
CCGCATCAGGCGCTCTTCCGCTTCCTCGCTCACTGACTCGCTGCGCTCGGTCGTTCGGCTGCGGCGAGCG
GTATCAGCTCACTCAAAGGCGGTAATACGGTTATCCACAGAATCAGGGGATAACGCAGGAAAGAACATGT
GAGCAAAAGGCCAGCAAAAGGCCAGGAACCGTAAAAAGGCCGCGTTGCTGGCGTTTTTCCATAGGCTCCG
CCCCCCTGACGAGCATCACAAAAATCGACGCTCAAGTCAGAGGTGGCGAAACCCGACAGGACTATAAAGA
TACCAGGGTTTCCCCCTGGAAGCTCCCTCGTGCGCTCTCCTGTTCCGACCCTGCCGCTTACCGGATACCT
GTCCGCCTTTCTCCCTTCGGGAAGCGTGGCGCTTTCTCATAGCTCACGCTGTAGGTATCTCAGTTCGGTG
TAGGTCGTTCGCTCCAAGCTGGGCTGTGTGCACGAACCCCCCGTTCAGCCCGACCGCTGCGCCTTATCCG
GTAACTATCGTCTTGAGTCCAACCCGGTAAGACACGACTTATCGCCACTGGCAGCAGCCACTGGTAACAG
GATTAGCAGAGCGAGGTATGTAGGCGGTGCTACAGAGTTCTTGAAGTGGTGGCCTAACTACGGCTACACT
AGAAGGACAGTATTTGGTATCTGCGCTCTGCTGAAGCCAGTTACCTTCGGAAAAAGAGTTGGTAGCTCTT
GATCCGGCAAACAAACCACCGCTGGTAGCGGTGGTTTTTTTGTTTGCAAGCAGCAGATTACGCGCAGAAA
AAAAGGATCTCAAGAAGATCCTTTGATCTTTTCTACGGGGTCTGACGCTCAGTGGAACGAAAACTCACGT
TAAGGGATTTTGGTCATGAGATTATCAAAAAGGATCTTCACCTAGATCCTTTTAAATTAAAAATGAAGTT
TTAAATCAATCTAAAGTATATATGAGTAAACTTGGTCTGACAGTTACCAATGCTTAATCAGTGAGGCACC
TATCTCAGCGATCTGTCTATTTCGTTCATCCATAGTTGCCTGACTCCCCGTCGTGTAGATAACTACGATA
CGGGAGGGCTTACCATCTGGCCCCAGTGCTGCAATGATACCGCGAGACCCACGCTCACCGGCTCCAGATT
TATCAGCAATAAACCAGCCAGCCGGAAGGGCCGAGCGCAGAAGTGGTCCTGCAACTTTATCCGCCTCCAT
CCAGTCTATTAATTGTTGCCGGGAAGCTAGAGTAAGTAGTTCGCCAGTTAATAGTTTGCGCAACGTTGTT
GCCATTGCTGCAGGCATCGTGGTGTCACGCTCGTCGTTTGGTATGGCTTCATTCAGCTCCGGTTCCCAAC
GATCAAGGCGAGTTACATGATCCCCCATATTGTGCAAAAAAGCGGTTAGCTCCTTCGGTCCTCCGATCGT
TGTCAGAAGTAAGTTGGCCGCAGTGTTATCACTCATGGTTATGGCAGCACTGCATAATTCTCTTACTGTC
ATGCCATCCGTAAGATGCTTTTCTGTGACTGGTGAGTACTCAACCAAGTCATTCTGAGAATAGTGTATGC
GGCGACCGAGTTGCTCTTGCCCGGCGTCAACACGGGATAATACCGCGCCACATAGCAGAACTTTAAAAGT
GCTCATCATTGGAAAACGTTCTTCGGGGCGAAAACTCTCAAGGATCTTACCGCTGTTGAGATCCAGTTCG
ATGTAACCCACTCGTGCACCCAACTGATCTTCAGCATCTTTTACTTTCACCAGCGTTTCTGGGTGAGCAA
AAACAGGAAGGCAAAATGCCGCAAAAAAGGGAATAAGGGCGACACGGAAATGTTGAATACTCATACTCTT
CCTTTTTCAATATTATTGAAGCATTTATCAGGGTTATTGTCTCATGAGCGGATACATATTTGAATGTATT
TAGAAAAATAAACAAATAGGGGTTCCGCGCACATTTCCCCGAAAAGTGCCACCTGACGTCTAAGAAACCA
TTATTATCATGACA
Features (pLannotate 1.2.2; 21 found; start..end, strand, type, name):
     54..131     +  promoter       lacIq promoter: lacI (mutant); In the lacIq allele, a single base change in the promoter boosts expression of the lacI gene about 10-fold.
    132..1214    +  CDS            lacI: lac repressor; lacI; The lac repressor binds to the lac operator to inhibit transcription in E. coli. This inhibition can be relieved by adding lactose or isopropyl-β-D-thiogalactopyranoside (IPTG).
   1227..1248    +  protein_bind   CAP binding site: CAP binding activates transcription in the presence of cAMP. E. coli catabolite activator protein
   1267..1284    +  promoter       tet promoter (fragment): E. coli promoter for tetracycline efflux protein gene
   1457..1485    +  promoter       tac promoter: strong E. coli promoter; hybrid between the trp and lac UV5 promoters
   1493..1509    +  protein_bind   lac operator: The lac repressor binds to the lac operator to inhibit transcription in E. coli. This inhibition can be relieved by adding lactose or isopropyl-β-D-thiogalactopyranoside (IPTG). lac repressor encoded by lacI
   1594..1611    +  CDS            6xHis: 6xHis affinity tag
   1627..2280    +  CDS            GST26_SCHJA: Experimental evidence at protein level: Swiss-Prot protein existence level 1. GST isoenzymes appear to play a central role in the parasite detoxification system. Other functions are also suspected including a role in increasing the solubility of haematin in the parasite gut. From Schistosoma japonicum (Blood fluke).
   2380..2547    +  CDS            CD2AP (fragment): CD2AP_HUMAN - Experimental evidence at protein level: Swiss-Prot protein existence level 1. Seems to act as an adapter protein between membrane proteins and the actin cytoskeleton (PubMed:10339567). In collaboration with CBLC, modulates the rate of RET turnover and may act as regulatory checkpoint that limits the potency of GDNF on neuronal survival. Controls CBLC function, converting it from an inhibitor to a promoter of RET degradation (By similarity). May play a role in receptor clustering and cytoskeletal polarity in the junction between T-cell and antigen-presenting cell (By similarity).
   2563..2610    +  terminator     fd terminator (sequence withheld): central terminator from bacteriophage fd (Otsuka and Kunisawa, 1982)
   2615..2827    +  CDS            M13 gene III (fragment) (sequence partly withheld): pIII; III; minor coat protein
   2842..3312    +  CDS            M13 gene III (fragment) (sequence partly withheld): pIII; III; minor coat protein
   3334..3404    +  CDS            TcR (fragment): tetracycline efflux protein; tet; confers resistance to tetracycline
   3646..4026    -  CDS            YPB1_ECOLX: Protein predicted: Swiss-Prot protein existence level 4. From Escherichia coli.
   4043..4194    +  CDS            rop (fragment): Rop protein, which maintains plasmids at low copy number; rop
   4230..4658    -  rep_origin     f1 ori (sequence partly withheld): f1 bacteriophage origin of replication; arrow indicates direction of (+) strand synthesis
   4667..4706    +  CDS            rop (fragment): Rop protein, which maintains plasmids at low copy number; rop
   4808..4948    +  misc_feature   bom: basis of mobility region from pBR322
   5134..5721    -  rep_origin     ori: high-copy-number ColE1/pMB1/pBR322/pUC origin of replication
   5895..6752    -  CDS            bla: BLAT_ECOLX - Experimental evidence at protein level: Swiss-Prot protein existence level 1. TEM-type are the most prevalent beta-lactamases in enterobacteria; they hydrolyze the beta-lactam bond in susceptible beta-lactam antibiotics, thus conferring resistance to penicillins and cephalosporins. TEM-3 and TEM-4 are capable of hydrolyzing cefotaxime and ceftazidime. TEM-5 is capable of hydrolyzing ceftazidime. TEM-6 is capable of hydrolyzing ceftazidime and aztreonam. TEM-8/CAZ-2, TEM- 16/CAZ-7 and TEM-24/CAZ-6 are markedly active against ceftazidime. IRT- 4 shows resistance to beta-lactamase in
   6753..6857    -  promoter       AmpR promoter: bla
