[The description below was written by a language model from this plasmid's Addgene catalogue record and pLannotate feature annotations shown in this document.]
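Description:
pHH0103_CD2AP-2/3 is a bacterial expression plasmid of about 6.9 kb, built on the pHH0103 backbone, for producing and purifying a human SH3 domain from the adaptor protein CD2AP (also known as CMS). The name suggests the second of the protein's three SH3 domains, though the record does not spell this out. It is maintained in E. coli through a ColE1/pBR322-type origin with an adjacent bom region and is selected with ampicillin via the bla gene and its own promoter. The catalogue lists it as low copy. The rop sequence is annotated only as two fragments interrupted by an f1 phage origin, so its functionality cannot be judged from the table.

The expression cassette is driven by the tac promoter followed by a lac operator. The plasmid carries its own lacI gene under the lacIq promoter, so transcription is repressed until induced with IPTG or lactose. Downstream, the annotated coding features run in order: a 6xHis tag, Schistosoma japonicum glutathione S-transferase, and the CD2AP fragment. The insert is listed as 221 bp, cloned between SfiI and NotI sites, of which 168 bp are annotated as matching CD2AP. This arrangement is consistent with an N-terminal His-GST fusion, allowing purification on nickel or glutathione resins. A bacteriophage fd terminator follows the insert.

Beyond the terminator lie two fragments of M13 gene III, along with remnants of a tetracycline resistance gene and its promoter. Together with the f1 origin, these suggest the backbone descends from a phage-display phagemid, although the record does not say so, and they have no stated role here. The construct belongs to a set used for a family-wide analysis of human SH3 domain binding specificities.
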