Addgene plasmid #91391: pHH0103_CD2AP-2/3
Purpose: Protein expression and purification of human SH3 domain construct CD2AP-2/3
Depositing lab: Sachdev Sidhu. Depositing organization: University of Toronto. Publication: Comprehensive Analysis of the Human SH3 Domain Family Reveals a Wide Variety of Non-canonical Specificities. Teyra J, Huang H, Jain S, Guan X, Dong A, Liu Y, Tempel W, Min J, Tong Y, Kim PM, Bader GD, Sidhu SS. Structure. 2017 Oct 3;25(10):1598-1610.e3. doi: 10.1016/j.str.2017.07.017. Epub 2017 Sep 7. PubMed 28890361.
Backbone
  Vector backbone: pHH0103
  Vector type: Bacterial Expression
Growth in bacteria
  Bacterial resistance: Ampicillin, 100 μg/mL
  Growth temperature: 37°C
  Growth strain: DH5alpha
  Copy number: Low Copy
Gene/Insert
  Gene/Insert name: CD2AP-2/3
  Species: H. sapiens (human)
  Insert size (bp): 221
  Entrez Gene: CD2AP (a.k.a. CMS)
  Cloning method: Restriction Enzyme; 5′ cloning site Sfi1 (unknown if destroyed); 3′ cloning site Not1 (unknown if destroyed)
Terms and licenses: Academic/Nonprofit Terms; Industry Terms: Not Available to Industry
How to cite: pHH0103_CD2AP-2/3 was a gift from Sachdev Sidhu (Addgene plasmid # 91391 ; http://n2t.net/addgene:91391 ; RRID:Addgene_91391)
