>Addgene plasmid #91391 | pHH0103_CD2AP-2/3 | depositor partial sequence | sequence record 175879 | insert sequence
GGTACCGAATTCGGATCCGCGCGCTGCGTCAGTGTAAAGTCCTGTTCGAATACATTCCGCAGAACGAAGA
TGAACTGGAACTGAAAGTCGGTGACATTATCGACATTAACGAAGAAGTTGAAGAAGGTTGGTGGTCTGGT
ACGCTGAATAACAAACTCGGTCTCTTTCCGTCCAACTTTGTCAAAGAACTGGAAGCGGCCGCTAGCTAAG
TCGACGAGCTC
